Addgene plasmid #107404: sgPBRM1-2- LentiCRISPRv2
Purpose: Lentiviral expression of Cas9 and gRNA targeting PBRM1
Depositing lab: William Kaelin. Depositing organization: Dana-Farber Cancer Institute. Publication: Inactivation of the PBRM1 tumor suppressor gene amplifies the HIF-response in VHL-/- clear cell renal carcinoma. Gao W, Li W, Xiao T, Liu XS, Kaelin WG Jr. Proc Natl Acad Sci U S A. 2017 Jan 31;114(5):1027-1032. doi: 10.1073/pnas.1619726114. Epub 2017 Jan 12. PubMed 28082722.
Backbone
  Vector backbone: lentiCRISPR v2
  Backbone manufacturer: Feng Zhang (Addgene plasmid # 52961)
  Vector type: Lentiviral
Growth in bacteria
  Bacterial resistance: Ampicillin, 100 μg/mL
  Growth temperature: 30°C
  Growth strain: NEB Stable
  Copy number: Unknown
Gene/Insert
  Gene/Insert name: gRNA targeting PBRM1
  gRNA/shRNA sequence: CATCCTTATAGTCTCGGA
  Species: H. sapiens (human)
  Entrez Gene: PBRM1 (a.k.a. BAF180, PB1, RCC, SMARCH1)
  Cloning method: Restriction Enzyme; 5′ cloning site BsmBI (unknown if destroyed); 3′ cloning site BsmBI (unknown if destroyed)
Terms and licenses: Academic/Nonprofit Terms; Industry Terms: Not Available to Industry
How to cite: sgPBRM1-2- LentiCRISPRv2 was a gift from William Kaelin (Addgene plasmid # 107404 ; http://n2t.net/addgene:107404 ; RRID:Addgene_107404)
