[The description below was written by a language model from this plasmid's Addgene catalogue record and pLannotate feature annotations shown in this document.]
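Description:
sgPBRM1-2- LentiCRISPRv2 is a third-generation-style, self-inactivating lentiviral transfer plasmid built on the lentiCRISPR v2 backbone, designed to deliver both Streptococcus pyogenes Cas9 and a single guide RNA against human PBRM1 (also known as BAF180) from one vector. The guide was cloned between the BsmBI sites of the backbone, placing it downstream of the human U6 RNA polymerase III promoter and directly upstream of the SpCas9 gRNA scaffold. A separate EF-1α core promoter drives the Cas9 coding sequence, followed in the same orientation by a puromycin N-acetyltransferase sequence that allows puromycin selection of transduced mammalian cells. The feature table does not annotate the element linking Cas9 to PuroR. A WPRE sits after the marker to enhance transcript stability and expression.

The viral framework comprises a CMV enhancer/promoter fused to a truncated HIV-1 5' LTR, which drives Tat-independent production of the genomic RNA in packaging cells, together with the Ψ packaging signal, a partial gag region, the RRE for Rev-dependent export, the cPPT/CTS, and a ΔU3 3' LTR that inactivates LTR promoter activity after integration. Outside the viral cassette lie a bGH poly(A) signal, an f1 ori, and an SV40/EM7-driven BleoR cassette. In bacteria the plasmid replicates from a high-copy ColE1/pUC-type origin and is selected with ampicillin through AmpR; a recombination-deficient strain is recorded for propagation, consistent with the repeated LTRs.

The construct serves to knock out PBRM1 in human cells, and the associated work examined loss of this tumour suppressor in VHL-deficient clear cell renal carcinoma.
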