Features (pLannotate 1.2.2; 35 found; start..end, strand, type, name):
     37..137     +  CDS            Rev (fragment): human immunodeficiency virus 1 (HIV-1) Rev protein; rev; enhances nuclear export of unspliced and incompletely spliced viral mRNAs
    187..304     +  misc_feature   cPPT/CTS: central polypurine tract and central termination sequence of HIV-1
    370..394     +  protein_bind   attB1: mutant version of attB; recombination site for the Gateway® BP reaction BP Clonase™
    395..626     +  promoter       U6 promoter: RNA polymerase III promoter for human U6 snRNA
    654..729     +  misc_RNA       gRNA scaffold: guide RNA scaffold for the Streptococcus pyogenes CRISPR/Cas9 system
    775..799     -  protein_bind   attB2: mutant version of attB; recombination site for the Gateway® BP reaction BP Clonase™
    833..851     +  CDS            small t antigen (fragment): SV40 (simian virus 40) small t antigen
    877..1088    +  promoter       EF-1α core promoter: core promoter for human elongation factor EF-1α
   1113..5216    +  CDS            Cas9: Cas9 (Csn1) endonuclease from the Streptococcus pyogenes Type II CRISPR/Cas system generates RNA-guided double strand breaks in DNA
   5354..5951    +  CDS            PuroR (fragment): puromycin N-acetyltransferase; pac from Streptomyces; confers resistance to puromycin
   5967..6555    +  misc_feature   WPRE: woodchuck hepatitis virus posttranscriptional regulatory element
   6606..6625    +  misc_feature   cPPT/CTS (fragment): central polypurine tract and central termination sequence of HIV-1
   6627..6860    +  LTR            3' LTR (ΔU3): self-inactivating 3' long terminal repeat (LTR) from HIV-1
   6892..7116    +  polyA_signal   bGH poly(A) signal: bovine growth hormone polyadenylation signal
   7120..7141    +  promoter       SV40 promoter (fragment): SV40 enhancer and early promoter
   7162..7590    +  rep_origin     f1 ori (sequence partly withheld): f1 bacteriophage origin of replication; arrow indicates direction of (+) strand synthesis
   7604..7933    +  promoter       SV40 promoter: SV40 enhancer and early promoter
   7981..8028    +  promoter       EM7 promoter: synthetic bacterial promoter&nbsp
   8047..8421    +  CDS            BleoR: antibiotic-binding protein; Sh ble from Streptoalloteichus hindustanus; confers resistance to bleomycin, phleomycin, and Zeocin™
   8431..8556    +  CDS            ble (fragment): BLE_KLEPN - Experimental evidence at protein level: Swiss-Prot protein existence level 1. Binding protein with a strong affinity to the bleomycin family of antibiotics. Binds to CL990; an antimitotic-antibiotic compound. From Klebsiella pneumoniae.
   8551..8672    +  polyA_signal   SV40 poly(A) signal: SV40 polyadenylation signal
   8743..8765    -  protein_bind   lac operator (fragment): The lac repressor binds to the lac operator to inhibit transcription in E. coli. This inhibition can be relieved by adding lactose or isopropyl-β-D-thiogalactopyranoside (IPTG). lac repressor encoded by lacI
   8769..8799    -  promoter       lac promoter: promoter for the E. coli lac operon
   8814..8835    -  protein_bind   CAP binding site: CAP binding activates transcription in the presence of cAMP. E. coli catabolite activator protein
   8848..8940    -  CDS            lacI (fragment): lac repressor; lacI; The lac repressor binds to the lac operator to inhibit transcription in E. coli. This inhibition can be relieved by adding lactose or isopropyl-β-D-thiogalactopyranoside (IPTG).
   9123..9711    -  rep_origin     ori: high-copy-number ColE1/pMB1/pBR322/pUC origin of replication
   9882..10742   -  CDS            AmpR: β-lactamase; bla; confers resistance to ampicillin, carbenicillin, and related antibiotics
  10743..10847   -  promoter       AmpR promoter: bla
  10906..10958   -  misc_feature   bom (fragment): basis of mobility region from pBR322
  11113..11492   +  enhancer       CMV enhancer: human cytomegalovirus immediate early enhancer
  11493..11692   +  promoter       CMV promoter: human cytomegalovirus (CMV) immediate early promoter
  11710..11890   +  LTR            5' LTR (truncated): truncated 5' long terminal repeat (LTR) from HIV-1
  11937..12062   +  misc_feature   HIV-1 Ψ: packaging signal of human immunodeficiency virus type 1
  12046..12409   +  CDS            HIV-1 gag (fragment): gag protein from human immunodeficiency virus 1; gag
  12555..12788   +  misc_feature   RRE: The Rev response element (RRE) of HIV-1 allows for Rev-dependent mRNA export from the nucleus to the cytoplasm.
>Addgene plasmid #107404 | sgPBRM1-2- LentiCRISPRv2 | addgene full sequence | sequence record 212211 | Addgene NGS Result
AGAGTTAGGCAGGGATATTCACCATTATCGTTTCAGACCCACCTCCCAACCCCGAGGGGACCCGACAGGC
CCGAAGGAATAGAAGAAGAAGGTGGAGAGAGAGACAGAGACAGATCCATTCGATTAGTGAACGGATCGGC
ACTGCGTGCGCCAATTCTGCAGACAAATGGCAGTATTCATCCACAATTTTAAAAGAAAAGGGGGGATTGG
GGGGTACAGTGCAGGGGAAAGAATAGTAGACATAATAGCAACAGACATACAAACTAAAGAATTACAAAAA
CAAATTACAAAAATTCAAAATTTTCGGGTTTATTACAGGGACAGCAGAGATCCAGTTTGGTTAATTAACC
CACAAGGAGACGACCTTCCACAAGTTTGTACAAAAAAGCAGGCTTTTCCCATGATTCCTTCATATTTGCA
TATACGATACAAGGCTGTTAGAGAGATAATTAGAATTAATTTGACTGTAAACACAAAGATATTAGTACAA
AATACGTGACGTAGAAAGTAATAATTTCTTGGGTAGTTTGCAGTTTTAAAATTATGTTTTAAAATGGACT
ATCATATGCTTACCGTAACTTGAAAGTATTTCGATTTCTTGGCTTTATATATCTTGTGGAAAGGACGAAA
CACCGCATCCTTATAGTCTCGGAGTTTTAGAGCTAGAAATAGCAAGTTAAAATAAGGCTAGTCCGTTATC
AACTTGAAAAAGTGGCACCGAGTCGGTGCTTTTTTGAATTCTAGATCTTGAGACAAATGGCAGTATTCAT
CCACACCCAGCTTTCTTGTACAAAGTGGTGGGTGAGGCGGTTCAGGTGGCGGAGGAAGCTAGCTAGGTCT
TGAAAGGAGTGGGAATTGGCTCCGGTGCCCGTCAGTGGGCAGAGCGCACATCGCCCACAGTCCCCGAGAA
GTTGGGGGGAGGGGTCGGCAATTGATCCGGTGCCTAGAGAAGGTGGCGCGGGGTAAACTGGGAAAGTGAT
GTCGTGTACTGGCTCCGCCTTTTTCCCGAGGGTGGGGGAGAACCGTATATAAGTGCAGTAGTCGCCGTGA
ACGTTCTTTTTCGCAACGGGTTTGCCGCCAGAACACAGGACCGGTTCTAGAGCGCTGCCACCATGGACAA
GAAGTACAGCATCGGCCTGGACATCGGCACCAACTCTGTGGGCTGGGCCGTGATCACCGACGAGTACAAG
GTGCCCAGCAAGAAATTCAAGGTGCTGGGCAACACCGACCGGCACAGCATCAAGAAGAACCTGATCGGAG
CCCTGCTGTTCGACAGCGGCGAAACAGCCGAGGCCACCCGGCTGAAGAGAACCGCCAGAAGAAGATACAC
CAGACGGAAGAACCGGATCTGCTATCTGCAAGAGATCTTCAGCAACGAGATGGCCAAGGTGGACGACAGC
TTCTTCCACAGACTGGAAGAGTCCTTCCTGGTGGAAGAGGATAAGAAGCACGAGCGGCACCCCATCTTCG
GCAACATCGTGGACGAGGTGGCCTACCACGAGAAGTACCCCACCATCTACCACCTGAGAAAGAAACTGGT
GGACAGCACCGACAAGGCCGACCTGCGGCTGATCTATCTGGCCCTGGCCCACATGATCAAGTTCCGGGGC
CACTTCCTGATCGAGGGCGACCTGAACCCCGACAACAGCGACGTGGACAAGCTGTTCATCCAGCTGGTGC
AGACCTACAACCAGCTGTTCGAGGAAAACCCCATCAACGCCAGCGGCGTGGACGCCAAGGCCATCCTGTC
TGCCAGACTGAGCAAGAGCAGACGGCTGGAAAATCTGATCGCCCAGCTGCCCGGCGAGAAGAAGAATGGC
CTGTTCGGAAACCTGATTGCCCTGAGCCTGGGCCTGACCCCCAACTTCAAGAGCAACTTCGACCTGGCCG
AGGATGCCAAACTGCAGCTGAGCAAGGACACCTACGACGACGACCTGGACAACCTGCTGGCCCAGATCGG
CGACCAGTACGCCGACCTGTTTCTGGCCGCCAAGAACCTGTCCGACGCCATCCTGCTGAGCGACATCCTG
AGAGTGAACACCGAGATCACCAAGGCCCCCCTGAGCGCCTCTATGATCAAGAGATACGACGAGCACCACC
AGGACCTGACCCTGCTGAAAGCTCTCGTGCGGCAGCAGCTGCCTGAGAAGTACAAAGAGATTTTCTTCGA
CCAGAGCAAGAACGGCTACGCCGGCTACATTGACGGCGGAGCCAGCCAGGAAGAGTTCTACAAGTTCATC
AAGCCCATCCTGGAAAAGATGGACGGCACCGAGGAACTGCTCGTGAAGCTGAACAGAGAGGACCTGCTGC
GGAAGCAGCGGACCTTCGACAACGGCAGCATCCCCCACCAGATCCACCTGGGAGAGCTGCACGCCATTCT
GCGGCGGCAGGAAGATTTTTACCCATTCCTGAAGGACAACCGGGAAAAGATCGAGAAGATCCTGACCTTC
CGCATCCCCTACTACGTGGGCCCTCTGGCCAGGGGAAACAGCAGATTCGCCTGGATGACCAGAAAGAGCG
AGGAAACCATCACCCCCTGGAACTTCGAGGAAGTGGTGGACAAGGGCGCTTCCGCCCAGAGCTTCATCGA
GCGGATGACCAACTTCGATAAGAACCTGCCCAACGAGAAGGTGCTGCCCAAGCACAGCCTGCTGTACGAG
TACTTCACCGTGTATAACGAGCTGACCAAAGTGAAATACGTGACCGAGGGAATGAGAAAGCCCGCCTTCC
TGAGCGGCGAGCAGAAAAAGGCCATCGTGGACCTGCTGTTCAAGACCAACCGGAAAGTGACCGTGAAGCA
GCTGAAAGAGGACTACTTCAAGAAAATCGAGTGCTTCGACTCCGTGGAAATCTCCGGCGTGGAAGATCGG
TTCAACGCCTCCCTGGGCACATACCACGATCTGCTGAAAATTATCAAGGACAAGGACTTCCTGGACAATG
AGGAAAACGAGGACATTCTGGAAGATATCGTGCTGACCCTGACACTGTTTGAGGACAGAGAGATGATCGA
GGAACGGCTGAAAACCTATGCCCACCTGTTCGACGACAAAGTGATGAAGCAGCTGAAGCGGCGGAGATAC
ACCGGCTGGGGCAGGCTGAGCCGGAAGCTGATCAACGGCATCCGGGACAAGCAGTCCGGCAAGACAATCC
TGGATTTCCTGAAGTCCGACGGCTTCGCCAACAGAAACTTCATGCAGCTGATCCACGACGACAGCCTGAC
CTTTAAAGAGGACATCCAGAAAGCCCAGGTGTCCGGCCAGGGCGATAGCCTGCACGAGCACATTGCCAAT
CTGGCCGGCAGCCCCGCCATTAAGAAGGGCATCCTGCAGACAGTGAAGGTGGTGGACGAGCTCGTGAAAG
TGATGGGCCGGCACAAGCCCGAGAACATCGTGATCGAAATGGCCAGAGAGAACCAGACCACCCAGAAGGG
ACAGAAGAACAGCCGCGAGAGAATGAAGCGGATCGAAGAGGGCATCAAAGAGCTGGGCAGCCAGATCCTG
AAAGAACACCCCGTGGAAAACACCCAGCTGCAGAACGAGAAGCTGTACCTGTACTACCTGCAGAATGGGC
GGGATATGTACGTGGACCAGGAACTGGACATCAACCGGCTGTCCGACTACGATGTGGACCATATCGTGCC
TCAGAGCTTTCTGAAGGACGACTCCATCGACAACAAGGTGCTGACCAGAAGCGACAAGAACCGGGGCAAG
AGCGACAACGTGCCCTCCGAAGAGGTCGTGAAGAAGATGAAGAACTACTGGCGGCAGCTGCTGAACGCCA
AGCTGATTACCCAGAGAAAGTTCGACAATCTGACCAAGGCCGAGAGAGGCGGCCTGAGCGAACTGGATAA
GGCCGGCTTCATCAAGAGACAGCTGGTGGAAACCCGGCAGATCACAAAGCACGTGGCACAGATCCTGGAC
TCCCGGATGAACACTAAGTACGACGAGAATGACAAGCTGATCCGGGAAGTGAAAGTGATCACCCTGAAGT
CCAAGCTGGTGTCCGATTTCCGGAAGGATTTCCAGTTTTACAAAGTGCGCGAGATCAACAACTACCACCA
CGCCCACGACGCCTACCTGAACGCCGTCGTGGGAACCGCCCTGATCAAAAAGTACCCTAAGCTGGAAAGC
GAGTTCGTGTACGGCGACTACAAGGTGTACGACGTGCGGAAGATGATCGCCAAGAGCGAGCAGGAAATCG
GCAAGGCTACCGCCAAGTACTTCTTCTACAGCAACATCATGAACTTTTTCAAGACCGAGATTACCCTGGC
CAACGGCGAGATCCGGAAGCGGCCTCTGATCGAGACAAACGGCGAAACCGGGGAGATCGTGTGGGATAAG
GGCCGGGATTTTGCCACCGTGCGGAAAGTGCTGAGCATGCCCCAAGTGAATATCGTGAAAAAGACCGAGG
TGCAGACAGGCGGCTTCAGCAAAGAGTCTATCCTGCCCAAGAGGAACAGCGATAAGCTGATCGCCAGAAA
GAAGGACTGGGACCCTAAGAAGTACGGCGGCTTCGACAGCCCCACCGTGGCCTATTCTGTGCTGGTGGTG
GCCAAAGTGGAAAAGGGCAAGTCCAAGAAACTGAAGAGTGTGAAAGAGCTGCTGGGGATCACCATCATGG
AAAGAAGCAGCTTCGAGAAGAATCCCATCGACTTTCTGGAAGCCAAGGGCTACAAAGAAGTGAAAAAGGA
CCTGATCATCAAGCTGCCTAAGTACTCCCTGTTCGAGCTGGAAAACGGCCGGAAGAGAATGCTGGCCTCT
GCCGGCGAACTGCAGAAGGGAAACGAACTGGCCCTGCCCTCCAAATATGTGAACTTCCTGTACCTGGCCA
GCCACTATGAGAAGCTGAAGGGCTCCCCCGAGGATAATGAGCAGAAACAGCTGTTTGTGGAACAGCACAA
GCACTACCTGGACGAGATCATCGAGCAGATCAGCGAGTTCTCCAAGAGAGTGATCCTGGCCGACGCTAAT
CTGGACAAAGTGCTGTCCGCCTACAACAAGCACCGGGATAAGCCCATCAGAGAGCAGGCCGAGAATATCA
TCCACCTGTTTACCCTGACCAATCTGGGAGCCCCTGCCGCCTTCAAGTACTTTGACACCACCATCGACCG
GAAGAGGTACACCAGCACCAAAGAGGTGCTGGACGCCACCCTGATCCACCAGAGCATCACCGGCCTGTAC
GAGACACGGATCGACCTGTCTCAGCTGGGAGGCGACAAGCGACCTGCCGCCACAAAGAAGGCTGGACAGG
CTAAGAAGAAGAAAGATTACAAAGACGATGACGATAAGGGATCCGGCGCAACAAACTTCTCTCTGCTGAA
ACAAGCCGGAGATGTCGAAGAGAATCCTGGACCGACCGAGTACAAGCCCACGGTGCGCCTCGCCACCCGC
GACGACGTCCCCAGGGCCGTACGCACCCTCGCCGCCGCGTTCGCCGACTACCCCGCCACGCGCCACACCG
TCGATCCGGACCGCCACATCGAGCGGGTCACCGAGCTGCAAGAACTCTTCCTCACGCGCGTCGGGCTCGA
CATCGGCAAGGTGTGGGTCGCGGACGACGGCGCCGCGGTGGCGGTCTGGACCACGCCGGAGAGCGTCGAA
GCGGGGGCGGTGTTCGCCGAGATCGGCCCGCGCATGGCCGAGTTGAGCGGTTCCCGGCTGGCCGCGCAGC
AACAGATGGAAGGCCTCCTGGCGCCGCACCGGCCCAAGGAGCCCGCGTGGTTCCTGGCCACCGTCGGAGT
CTCGCCCGACCACCAGGGCAAGGGTCTGGGCAGCGCCGTCGTGCTCCCCGGAGTGGAGGCGGCCGAGCGC
GCCGGGGTGCCCGCCTTCCTGGAGACCTCCGCGCCCCGCAACCTCCCCTTCTACGAGCGGCTCGGCTTCA
CCGTCACCGCCGACGTCGAGGTGCCCGAAGGACCGCGCACCTGGTGCATGACCCGCAAGCCCGGTGCCTG
AACGCGTTAAGTCGACAATCAACCTCTGGATTACAAAATTTGTGAAAGATTGACTGGTATTCTTAACTAT
GTTGCTCCTTTTACGCTATGTGGATACGCTGCTTTAATGCCTTTGTATCATGCTATTGCTTCCCGTATGG
CTTTCATTTTCTCCTCCTTGTATAAATCCTGGTTGCTGTCTCTTTATGAGGAGTTGTGGCCCGTTGTCAG
GCAACGTGGCGTGGTGTGCACTGTGTTTGCTGACGCAACCCCCACTGGTTGGGGCATTGCCACCACCTGT
CAGCTCCTTTCCGGGACTTTCGCTTTCCCCCTCCCTATTGCCACGGCGGAACTCATCGCCGCCTGCCTTG
CCCGCTGCTGGACAGGGGCTCGGCTGTTGGGCACTGACAATTCCGTGGTGTTGTCGGGGAAATCATCGTC
CTTTCCTTGGCTGCTCGCCTGTGTTGCCACCTGGATTCTGCGCGGGACGTCCTTCTGCTACGTCCCTTCG
GCCCTCAATCCAGCGGACCTTCCTTCCCGCGGCCTGCTGCCGGCTCTGCGGCCTCTTCCGCGTCTTCGCC
TTCGCCCTCAGACGAGTCGGATCTCCCTTTGGGCCGCCTCCCCGCGTCGACTTTAAGACCAATGACTTAC
AAGGCAGCTGTAGATCTTAGCCACTTTTTAAAAGAAAAGGGGGGACTGGAAGGGCTAATTCACTCCCAAC
GAAGACAAGATCTGCTTTTTGCTTGTACTGGGTCTCTCTGGTTAGACCAGATCTGAGCCTGGGAGCTCTC
TGGCTAACTAGGGAACCCACTGCTTAAGCCTCAATAAAGCTTGCCTTGAGTGCTTCAAGTAGTGTGTGCC
CGTCTGTTGTGTGACTCTGGTAACTAGAGATCCCTCAGACCCTTTTAGTCAGTGTGGAAAATCTCTAGCA
GGGCCCGTTTAAACCCGCTGATCAGCCTCGACTGTGCCTTCTAGTTGCCAGCCATCTGTTGTTTGCCCCT
CCCCCGTGCCTTCCTTGACCCTGGAAGGTGCCACTCCCACTGTCCTTTCCTAATAAAATGAGGAAATTGC
ATCGCATTGTCTGAGTAGGTGTCATTCTATTCTGGGGGGTGGGGTGGGGCAGGACAGCAAGGGGGAGGAT
TGGGAAGACAATAGCAGGCATGCTGGGGATGCGGTGGGCTCTATGGCTTCTGAGGCGGAAAGAACCAGCT
GGGGCTCTAGGGGGTATCCCC
[124 nt withheld, positions 7162-7285]
C
[91 nt withheld, positions 7287-7377]
A
[49 nt withheld, positions 7379-7427]
CCTTTGACGTTGGAGTCCACGTTCTTT
[37 nt withheld, positions 7455-7491]
ACCCTATCTCGGTCTATTCTTTTGATTTATAAGGGATTTTGCCGATTTCGGCCTATTGGTTAAAAAATGA
GCTGATTTAACAAAAATTTAACGCGAATTAATTCTGTGGAATGTGTGTCAGTTAGGGTGTGGAAAGTCCC
CAGGCTCCCCAGCAGGCAGAAGTATGCAAAGCATGCATCTCAATTAGTCAGCAACCAGGTGTGGAAAGTC
CCCAGGCTCCCCAGCAGGCAGAAGTATGCAAAGCATGCATCTCAATTAGTCAGCAACCATAGTCCCGCCC
CTAACTCCGCCCATCCCGCCCCTAACTCCGCCCAGTTCCGCCCATTCTCCGCCCCATGGCTGACTAATTT
TTTTTATTTATGCAGAGGCCGAGGCCGCCTCTGCCTCTGAGCTATTCCAGAAGTAGTGAGGAGGCTTTTT
TGGAGGCCTAGGCTTTTGCAAAAAGCTCCCGGGAGCTTGTATATCCATTTTCGGATCTGATCAGCACGTG
TTGACAATTAATCATCGGCATAGTATATCGGCATAGTATAATACGACAAGGTGAGGAACTAAACCATGGC
CAAGTTGACCAGTGCCGTTCCGGTGCTCACCGCGCGCGACGTCGCCGGAGCGGTCGAGTTCTGGACCGAC
CGGCTCGGGTTCTCCCGGGACTTCGTGGAGGACGACTTCGCCGGTGTGGTCCGGGACGACGTGACCCTGT
TCATCAGCGCGGTCCAGGACCAGGTGGTGCCGGACAACACCCTGGCCTGGGTGTGGGTGCGCGGCCTGGA
CGAGCTGTACGCCGAGTGGTCGGAGGTCGTGTCCACGAACTTCCGGGACGCCTCCGGGCCGGCCATGACC
GAGATCGGCGAGCAGCCGTGGGGGCGGGAGTTCGCCCTGCGCGACCCGGCCGGCAACTGCGTGCACTTCG
TGGCCGAGGAGCAGGACTGACACGTGCTACGAGATTTCGATTCCACCGCCGCCTTCTATGAAAGGTTGGG
CTTCGGAATCGTTTTCCGGGACGCCGGCTGGATGATCCTCCAGCGCGGGGATCTCATGCTGGAGTTCTTC
GCCCACCCCAACTTGTTTATTGCAGCTTATAATGGTTACAAATAAAGCAATAGCATCACAAATTTCACAA
ATAAAGCATTTTTTTCACTGCATTCTAGTTGTGGTTTGTCCAAACTCATCAATGTATCTTATCATGTCTG
TATACCGTCGACCTCTAGCTAGAGCTTGGCGTAATCATGGTCATAGCTGTTTCCTGTGTGAAATTGTTAT
CCGCTCACAATTCCACACAACATACGAGCCGGAAGCATAAAGTGTAAAGCCTGGGGTGCCTAATGAGTGA
GCTAACTCACATTAATTGCGTTGCGCTCACTGCCCGCTTTCCAGTCGGGAAACCTGTCGTGCCAGCTGCA
TTAATGAATCGGCCAACGCGCGGGGAGAGGCGGTTTGCGTATTGGGCGCTCTTCCGCTTCCTCGCTCACT
GACTCGCTGCGCTCGGTCGTTCGGCTGCGGCGAGCGGTATCAGCTCACTCAAAGGCGGTAATACGGTTAT
CCACAGAATCAGGGGATAACGCAGGAAAGAACATGTGAGCAAAAGGCCAGCAAAAGGCCAGGAACCGTAA
AAAGGCCGCGTTGCTGGCGTTTTTCCATAGGCTCCGCCCCCCTGACGAGCATCACAAAAATCGACGCTCA
AGTCAGAGGTGGCGAAACCCGACAGGACTATAAAGATACCAGGCGTTTCCCCCTGGAAGCTCCCTCGTGC
GCTCTCCTGTTCCGACCCTGCCGCTTACCGGATACCTGTCCGCCTTTCTCCCTTCGGGAAGCGTGGCGCT
TTCTCATAGCTCACGCTGTAGGTATCTCAGTTCGGTGTAGGTCGTTCGCTCCAAGCTGGGCTGTGTGCAC
GAACCCCCCGTTCAGCCCGACCGCTGCGCCTTATCCGGTAACTATCGTCTTGAGTCCAACCCGGTAAGAC
ACGACTTATCGCCACTGGCAGCAGCCACTGGTAACAGGATTAGCAGAGCGAGGTATGTAGGCGGTGCTAC
AGAGTTCTTGAAGTGGTGGCCTAACTACGGCTACACTAGAAGAACAGTATTTGGTATCTGCGCTCTGCTG
AAGCCAGTTACCTTCGGAAAAAGAGTTGGTAGCTCTTGATCCGGCAAACAAACCACCGCTGGTAGCGGTG
GTTTTTTTGTTTGCAAGCAGCAGATTACGCGCAGAAAAAAAGGATCTCAAGAAGATCCTTTGATCTTTTC
TACGGGGTCTGACGCTCAGTGGAACGAAAACTCACGTTAAGGGATTTTGGTCATGAGATTATCAAAAAGG
ATCTTCACCTAGATCCTTTTAAATTAAAAATGAAGTTTTAAATCAATCTAAAGTATATATGAGTAAACTT
GGTCTGACAGTTACCAATGCTTAATCAGTGAGGCACCTATCTCAGCGATCTGTCTATTTCGTTCATCCAT
AGTTGCCTGACTCCCCGTCGTGTAGATAACTACGATACGGGAGGGCTTACCATCTGGCCCCAGTGCTGCA
ATGATACCGCGAGACCCACGCTCACCGGCTCCAGATTTATCAGCAATAAACCAGCCAGCCGGAAGGGCCG
AGCGCAGAAGTGGTCCTGCAACTTTATCCGCCTCCATCCAGTCTATTAATTGTTGCCGGGAAGCTAGAGT
AAGTAGTTCGCCAGTTAATAGTTTGCGCAACGTTGTTGCCATTGCTACAGGCATCGTGGTGTCACGCTCG
TCGTTTGGTATGGCTTCATTCAGCTCCGGTTCCCAACGATCAAGGCGAGTTACATGATCCCCCATGTTGT
GCAAAAAAGCGGTTAGCTCCTTCGGTCCTCCGATCGTTGTCAGAAGTAAGTTGGCCGCAGTGTTATCACT
CATGGTTATGGCAGCACTGCATAATTCTCTTACTGTCATGCCATCCGTAAGATGCTTTTCTGTGACTGGT
GAGTACTCAACCAAGTCATTCTGAGAATAGTGTATGCGGCGACCGAGTTGCTCTTGCCCGGCGTCAATAC
GGGATAATACCGCGCCACATAGCAGAACTTTAAAAGTGCTCATCATTGGAAAACGTTCTTCGGGGCGAAA
ACTCTCAAGGATCTTACCGCTGTTGAGATCCAGTTCGATGTAACCCACTCGTGCACCCAACTGATCTTCA
GCATCTTTTACTTTCACCAGCGTTTCTGGGTGAGCAAAAACAGGAAGGCAAAATGCCGCAAAAAAGGGAA
TAAGGGCGACACGGAAATGTTGAATACTCATACTCTTCCTTTTTCAATATTATTGAAGCATTTATCAGGG
TTATTGTCTCATGAGCGGATACATATTTGAATGTATTTAGAAAAATAAACAAATAGGGGTTCCGCGCACA
TTTCCCCGAAAAGTGCCACCTGACGTCGACGGATCGGGAGATCTCCCGATCCCCTATGGTGCACTCTCAG
TACAATCTGCTCTGATGCCGCATAGTTAAGCCAGTATCTGCTCCCTGCTTGTGTGTTGGAGGTCGCTGAG
TAGTGCGCGAGCAAAATTTAAGCTACAACAAGGCAAGGCTTGACCGACAATTGCATGAAGAATCTGCTTA
GGGTTAGGCGTTTTGCGCTGCTTCGCGATGTACGGGCCAGATATACGCGTTGACATTGATTATTGACTAG
TTATTAATAGTAATCAATTACGGGGTCATTAGTTCATAGCCCATATATGGAGTTCCGCGTTACATAACTT
ACGGTAAATGGCCCGCCTGGCTGACCGCCCAACGACCCCCGCCCATTGACGTCAATAATGACGTATGTTC
CCATAGTAACGCCAATAGGGACTTTCCATTGACGTCAATGGGTGGAGTATTTACGGTAAACTGCCCACTT
GGCAGTACATCAAGTGTATCATATGCCAAGTACGCCCCCTATTGACGTCAATGACGGTAAATGGCCCGCC
TGGCATTATGCCCAGTACATGACCTTATGGGACTTTCCTACTTGGCAGTACATCTACGTATTAGTCATCG
CTATTACCATGGTGATGCGGTTTTGGCAGTACATCAATGGGCGTGGATAGCGGTTTGACTCACGGGGATT
TCCAAGTCTCCACCCCATTGACGTCAATGGGAGTTTGTTTTGGCACCAAAATCAACGGGACTTTCCAAAA
TGTCGTAACAACTCCGCCCCATTGACGCAAATGGGCGGTAGGCGTGTACGGTGGGAGGTCTATATAAGCA
GCGCGTTTTGCCTGTACTGGGTCTCTCTGGTTAGACCAGATCTGAGCCTGGGAGCTCTCTGGCTAACTAG
GGAACCCACTGCTTAAGCCTCAATAAAGCTTGCCTTGAGTGCTTCAAGTAGTGTGTGCCCGTCTGTTGTG
TGACTCTGGTAACTAGAGATCCCTCAGACCCTTTTAGTCAGTGTGGAAAATCTCTAGCAGTGGCGCCCGA
ACAGGGACTTGAAAGCGAAAGGGAAACCAGAGGAGCTCTCTCGACGCAGGACTCGGCTTGCTGAAGCGCG
CACGGCAAGAGGCGAGGGGCGGCGACTGGTGAGTACGCCAAAAATTTTGACTAGCGGAGGCTAGAAGGAG
AGAGATGGGTGCGAGAGCGTCAGTATTAAGCGGGGGAGAATTAGATCGCGATGGGAAAAAATTCGGTTAA
GGCCAGGGGGAAAGAAAAAATATAAATTAAAACATATAGTATGGGCAAGCAGGGAGCTAGAACGATTCGC
AGTTAATCCTGGCCTGTTAGAAACATCAGAAGGCTGTAGACAAATACTGGGACAGCTACAACCATCCCTT
CAGACAGGATCAGAAGAACTTAGATCATTATATAATACAGTAGCAACCCTCTATTGTGTGCATCAAAGGA
TAGAGATAAAAGACACCAAGGAAGCTTTAGACAAGATAGAGGAAGAGCAAAACAAAAGTAAGACCACCGC
ACAGCAAGCGGCCGCTGATCTTCAGACCTGGAGGAGGAGATATGAGGGACAATTGGAGAAGTGAATTATA
TAAATATAAAGTAGTAAAAATTGAACCATTAGGAGTAGCACCCACCAAGGCAAAGAGAAGAGTGGTGCAG
AGAGAAAAAAGAGCAGTGGGAATAGGAGCTTTGTTCCTTGGGTTCTTGGGAGCAGCAGGAAGCACTATGG
GCGCAGCGTCAATGACGCTGACGGTACAGGCCAGACAATTATTGTCTGGTATAGTGCAGCAGCAGAACAA
TTTGCTGAGGGCTATTGAGGCGCAACAGCATCTGTTGCAACTCACAGTCTGGGGCATCAAGCAGCTCCAG
GCAAGAATCCTGGCTGTGGAAAGATACCTAAAGGATCAACAGCTCCTGGGGATTTGGGGTTGCTCTGGAA
AACTCATTTGCACCACTGCTGTGCCTTGGAATGCTAGTTGGAGTAATAAATCTCTGGAACAGATTTGGAA
TCACACGACCTGGATGGAGTGGGACAGAGAAATTAACAATTACACAAGCTTAATACACTCCTTAATTGAA
GAATCGCAAAACCAGCAAGAAAAGAATGAACAAGAATTATTGGAATTAGATAAATGGGCAAGTTTGTGGA
ATTGGTTTAACATAACAAATTGGCTGTGGTATATAAAATTATTCATAATGATAGTAGGAGGCTTGGTAGG
TTTAAGAATAGTTTTTGCTGTACTTTCTATAGTGAAT
